>Addgene plasmid #92404 | pEHIShqprtK171S | addgene full sequence | sequence record 190234 | Addgene NGS Result
ATCCGGATATAGTTCCTCCTTTCAGCAAAAAACCCCTCAAGACCCGTTTAGAGGCCCCAAGGGGTTATGC
TAGTTATTGCTCAGCGGTGGCAGCAGCCAACTCAGCTTCCTTTCGGGCTTTGTTAGCAGCCGGATCTCAG
TGGTGGTGGTGGTGGTGCTCGAGTGCGGCCGCAAGCTTGTCGACGGAGCTCGAATTCGGATCCTAGTGGA
TTTTGGGCACTGGAGCCACCTCTTTGGCAAACAGCTTGAGGGAGAAATCAAGGGCTGGGGCCGCCTGGGT
CAGCATCCCCATGGAGATGACGTCTATGTGCGGCCCGCAGAACTGGGGGAGGTTGTCCAGGGTGATGCCC
CCACTGGCTTCCACAGCCACACTCGGGAACTGGGCCTTCAGCACGGTGGCCGTGGGGTGCAGCTCCTCTG
GCTTGAAGTTGTCCAGCAGGACAAGGTCGGCACCAGCCTCAGCTGCCTGCACGGCCTCCTGCAGGCTGCT
GCATTCCACTTCCACCTTCAGAGCGAAGTCAGCCGCCTGTCTGGCCGCCCGCACCGCCTTCTCCACGCCA
CCGGCGGCCACCACATGGTTATCCGACACCATCACCAGCCCTCCCAGGTCGTAGCGGTGCGAGGCGGCCC
CGCCCACCAGGAGCCCATACTTCTCCACCAGCCGGAAGCCTGGCGTGGTCTTCCTCGTGCCTGCCACGTG
CCCAGTCCAGCCGGCCCCCCTGGCGGCCTCCACTGCAGCGGCGGCAGCACTGGCAATGCCACTGCAGCGG
GCCAGCGTGTTGAGGGCCACCCGTTCCCCCAGCAGCAGGCAGTGGGCAGGGCCCCGGACCTCGGCCACTC
TGGCCACCGGCACCAGCTTCGATCCCTCGGGGAGGAACCAGGAGACTTGGCAGTTGAGTTGGGTAAATAT
GGCATCGAAGAAAGGCTGCCCTGCCAGTACCCCAGGGGATTTGGCCCACAGCGCCGCCTGCGAGGGGCCT
GCCCCGCTGACCAAGGCTGCGTAGTTGAGCCCTGGGCAGTCCTCTCGGAGCCAGCTGTCCACCAGGGCTG
CCAGGGTGACGGGCGGCAGCAGCAGCGCCAGGCCTTCAGCGTTCATGGCGCCCTGAAAATACAGGTTTTC
GGTCGTTGGGATATCGTAATCGTGATGGTGATGGTGATGGTAGTACGACATATGTATATCTCCTTCTTAA
AGTTAAACAAAATTATTTCTAGAGGGGAATTGTTATCCGCTCACAATTCCCCTATAGTGAGTCGTATTAA
TTTCGCGGGATCGAGATCGATCTCGATCCTCTACGCCGGACGCATCGTGGCCGGCATCACCGGCGCCACA
GGTGCGGTTGCTGGCGCCTATATCGCCGACATCACCGATGGGGAAGATCGGGCTCGCCACTTCGGGCTCA
TGAGCGCTTGTTTCGGCGTGGGTATGGTGGCAGGCCCCGTGGCCGGGGGACTGTTGGGCGCCATCTCCTT
GCATGCACCATTCCTTGCGGCGGCGGTGCTCAACGGCCTCAACCTACTACTGGGCTGCTTCCTAATGCAG
GAGTCGCATAAGGGAGAGCGTCGAGATCCCGGACACCATCGAATGGCGCAAAACCTTTCGCGGTATGGCA
TGATAGCGCCCGGAAGAGAGTCAATTCAGGGTGGTGAATGTGAAACCAGTAACGTTATACGATGTCGCAG
AGTATGCCGGTGTCTCTTATCAGACCGTTTCCCGCGTGGTGAACCAGGCCAGCCACGTTTCTGCGAAAAC
GCGGGAAAAAGTGGAAGCGGCGATGGCGGAGCTGAATTACATTCCCAACCGCGTGGCACAACAACTGGCG
GGCAAACAGTCGTTGCTGATTGGCGTTGCCACCTCCAGTCTGGCCCTGCACGCGCCGTCGCAAATTGTCG
CGGCGATTAAATCTCGCGCCGATCAACTGGGTGCCAGCGTGGTGGTGTCGATGGTAGAACGAAGCGGCGT
CGAAGCCTGTAAAGCGGCGGTGCACAATCTTCTCGCGCAACGCGTCAGTGGGCTGATCATTAACTATCCG
CTGGATGACCAGGATGCCATTGCTGTGGAAGCTGCCTGCACTAATGTTCCGGCGTTATTTCTTGATGTCT
CTGACCAGACACCCATCAACAGTATTATTTTCTCCCATGAAGACGGTACGCGACTGGGCGTGGAGCATCT
GGTCGCATTGGGTCACCAGCAAATCGCGCTGTTAGCGGGCCCATTAAGTTCTGTCTCGGCGCGTCTGCGT
CTGGCTGGCTGGCATAAATATCTCACTCGCAATCAAATTCAGCCGATAGCGGAACGGGAAGGCGACTGGA
GTGCCATGTCCGGTTTTCAACAAACCATGCAAATGCTGAATGAGGGCATCGTTCCCACTGCGATGCTGGT
TGCCAACGATCAGATGGCGCTGGGCGCAATGCGCGCCATTACCGAGTCCGGGCTGCGCGTTGGTGCGGAC
ATCTCGGTAGTGGGATACGACGATACCGAAGACAGCTCATGTTATATCCCGCCGTTAACCACCATCAAAC
AGGATTTTCGCCTGCTGGGGCAAACCAGCGTGGACCGCTTGCTGCAACTCTCTCAGGGCCAGGCGGTGAA
GGGCAATCAGCTGTTGCCCGTCTCACTGGTGAAAAGAAAAACCACCCTGGCGCCCAATACGCAAACCGCC
TCTCCCCGCGCGTTGGCCGATTCATTAATGCAGCTGGCACGACAGGTTTCCCGACTGGAAAGCGGGCAGT
GAGCGCAACGCAATTAATGTAAGTTAGCTCACTCATTAGGCACCGGGATCTCGACCGATGCCCTTGAGAG
CCTTCAACCCAGTCAGCTCCTTCCGGTGGGCGCGGGGCATGACTATCGTCGCCGCACTTATGACTGTCTT
CTTTATCATGCAACTCGTAGGACAGGTGCCGGCAGCGCTCTGGGTCATTTTCGGCGAGGACCGCTTTCGC
TGGAGCGCGACGATGATCGGCCTGTCGCTTGCGGTATTCGGAATCTTGCACGCCCTCGCTCAAGCCTTCG
TCACTGGTCCCGCCACCAAACGTTTCGGCGAGAAGCAGGCCATTATCGCCGGCATGGCGGCCCCACGGGT
GCGCATGATCGTGCTCCTGTCGTTGAGGACCCGGCTAGGCTGGCGGGGTTGCCTTACTGGTTAGCAGAAT
GAATCACCGATACGCGAGCGAACGTGAAGCGACTGCTGCTGCAAAACGTCTGCGACCTGAGCAACAACAT
GAATGGTCTTCGGTTTCCGTGTTTCGTAAAGTCTGGAAACGCGGAAGTCAGCGCCCTGCACCATTATGTT
CCGGATCTGCATCGCAGGATGCTGCTGGCTACCCTGTGGAACACCTACATCTGTATTAACGAAGCGCTGG
CATTGACCCTGAGTGATTTTTCTCTGGTCCCGCCGCATCCATACCGCCAGTTGTTTACCCTCACAACGTT
CCAGTAACCGGGCATGTTCATCATCAGTAACCCGTATCGTGAGCATCCTCTCTCGTTTCATCGGTATCAT
TACCCCCATGAACAGAAATCCCCCTTACACGGAGGCATCAGTGACCAAACAGGAAAAAACCGCCCTTAAC
ATGGCCCGCTTTATCAGAAGCCAGACATTAACGCTTCTGGAGAAACTCAACGAGCTGGACGCGGATGAAC
AGGCAGACATCTGTGAATCGCTTCACGACCACGCTGATGAGCTTTACCGCAGCTGCCTCGCGCGTTTCGG
TGATGACGGTGAAAACCTCTGACACATGCAGCTCCCGGAGACGGTCACAGCTTGTCTGTAAGCGGATGCC
GGGAGCAGACAAGCCCGTCAGGGCGCGTCAGCGGGTGTTGGCGGGTGTCGGGGCGCAGCCATGACCCAGT
CACGTAGCGATAGCGGAGTGTATACTGGCTTAACTATGCGGCATCAGAGCAGATTGTACTGAGAGTGCAC
CATTGCGGTGTGAAATACCGCACAGATGCGTAAGGAGAAAATACCGCATCAGGCGCTCTTCCGCTTCCTC
GCTCACTGACTCGCTGCGCTCGGTCGTTCGGCTGCGGCGAGCGGTATCAGCTCACTCAAAGGCGGTAATA
CGGTTATCCACAGAATCAGGGGATAACGCAGGAAAGAACATGTGAGCAAAAGGCCAGCAAAAGGCCAGGA
ACCGTAAAAAGGCCGCGTTGCTGGCGTTTTTCCATAGGCTCCGCCCCCCTGACGAGCATCACAAAAATCG
ACGCTCAAGTCAGAGGTGGCGAAACCCGACAGGACTATAAAGATACCAGGCGTTTCCCCCTGGAAGCTCC
CTCGTGCGCTCTCCTGTTCCGACCCTGCCGCTTACCGGATACCTGTCCGCCTTTCTCCCTTCGGGAAGCG
TGGCGCTTTCTCATAGCTCACGCTGTAGGTATCTCAGTTCGGTGTAGGTCGTTCGCTCCAAGCTGGGCTG
TGTGCACGAACCCCCCGTTCAGCCCGACCGCTGCGCCTTATCCGGTAACTATCGTCTTGAGTCCAACCCG
GTAAGACACGACTTATCGCCACTGGCAGCAGCCACTGGTAACAGGATTAGCAGAGCGAGGTATGTAGGCG
GTGCTACAGAGTTCTTGAAGTGGTGGCCTAACTACGGCTACACTAGAAGGACAGTATTTGGTATCTGCGC
TCTGCTGAAGCCAGTTACCTTCGGAAAAAGAGTTGGTAGCTCTTGATCCGGCAAACAAACCACCGCTGGT
AGCGGTGGTTTTTTTGTTTGCAAGCAGCAGATTACGCGCAGAAAAAAAGGATCTCAAGAAGATCCTTTGA
TCTTTTCTACGGGGTCTGACGCTCAGTGGAACGAAAACTCACGTTAAGGGATTTTGGTCATGAACAATAA
AACTGTCTGCTTACATAAACAGTAATACAAGGGGTGTTATGAGCCATATTCAACGGGAAACGTCTTGCTC
TAGGCCGCGATTAAATTCCAACATGGATGCTGATTTATATGGGTATAAATGGGCTCGCGATAATGTCGGG
CAATCAGGTGCGACAATCTATCGATTGTATGGGAAGCCCGATGCGCCAGAGTTGTTTCTGAAACATGGCA
AAGGTAGCGTTGCCAATGATGTTACAGATGAGATGGTCAGACTAAACTGGCTGACGGAATTTATGCCTCT
TCCGACCATCAAGCATTTTATCCGTACTCCTGATGATGCATGGTTACTCACCACTGCGATCCCCGGGAAA
ACAGCATTCCAGGTATTAGAAGAATATCCTGATTCAGGTGAAAATATTGTTGATGCGCTGGCAGTGTTCC
TGCGCCGGTTGCATTCGATTCCTGTTTGTAATTGTCCTTTTAACAGCGATCGCGTATTTCGTCTCGCTCA
GGCGCAATCACGAATGAATAACGGTTTGGTTGATGCGAGTGATTTTGATGACGAGCGTAATGGCTGGCCT
GTTGAACAAGTCTGGAAAGAAATGCATAAACTTTTGCCATTCTCACCGGATTCAGTCGTCACTCATGGTG
ATTTCTCACTTGATAACCTTATTTTTGACGAGGGGAAATTAATAGGTTGTATTGATGTTGGACGAGTCGG
AATCGCAGACCGATACCAGGATCTTGCCATCCTATGGAACTGCCTCGGTGAGTTTTCTCCTTCATTACAG
AAACGGCTTTTTCAAAAATATGGTATTGATAATCCTGATATGAATAAATTGCAGTTTCATTTGATGCTCG
ATGAGTTTTTCTAAGAATTAATTCATGAGCGGATACATATTTGAATGTATTTAGAAAAATAAACAAATAG
GGGTTCCGCGCACATTTCCCCGAAAAGTGCCACCTAAATTGTAAGCGTTAATATTTTGTTAAAATTCGCG
TTAAATTTTTGTTAAATCAGCTCATTTTTTAACCAATAGGCCGAAATCGGCAAAATCCCTTATAAATCAA
AAGAATAGACCGAGATAGGGT
[37 nt withheld, positions 5902-5938]
AAAGAACGTGGACTCCAACGTCAAAGG
[49 nt withheld, positions 5966-6014]
T
[91 nt withheld, positions 6016-6106]
G
[124 nt withheld, positions 6108-6231]
CCCATTCGCCA
Features (pLannotate 1.2.2; 21 found; start..end, strand, type, name):
     26..73      -  terminator     T7 terminator: transcription terminator for bacteriophage T7 RNA polymerase
     81..130     -  CDS            SET1 (fragment): solubility-enhancement tag derived from T7 phage gene 10B
    140..157     -  CDS            9xHis (fragment): 9xHis affinity tag
    206..1096    -  CDS            QPRT: NADC_HUMAN - Experimental evidence at protein level: Swiss-Prot protein existence level 1. Involved in the catabolism of quinolinic acid (QA). From Homo sapiens (Human).
   1100..1120    -  CDS            TEV site: tobacco etch virus (TEV) protease recognition and cleavage site
   1142..1161    -  CDS            8xHis (fragment): 8xHis affinity tag
   1179..1201    -  RBS            RBS: efficient ribosome binding site from bacteriophage T7 gene 10 (Olins and Rangwala, 1989)
   1216..1240    -  protein_bind   lac operator: The lac repressor binds to the lac operator to inhibit transcription in E. coli. This inhibition can be relieved by adding lactose or isopropyl-β-D-thiogalactopyranoside (IPTG). lac repressor encoded by lacI
   1241..1259    -  promoter       T7 promoter: promoter for bacteriophage T7 RNA polymerase
   1285..1564    +  CDS            TcR (fragment): tetracycline efflux protein; tet; confers resistance to tetracycline
   1572..1649    +  promoter       lacI promoter: lacI
   1650..2732    +  CDS            lacI: lac repressor; lacI; The lac repressor binds to the lac operator to inhibit transcription in E. coli. This inhibition can be relieved by adding lactose or isopropyl-β-D-thiogalactopyranoside (IPTG).
   2745..2766    +  protein_bind   CAP binding site: CAP binding activates transcription in the presence of cAMP. E. coli catabolite activator protein
   2781..3072    +  CDS            TcR (fragment): tetracycline efflux protein; tet; confers resistance to tetracycline
   3144..3524    -  CDS            YPB1_ECOLX: Protein predicted: Swiss-Prot protein existence level 4. From Escherichia coli.
   3541..3732    +  CDS            rop: Rop protein, which maintains plasmids at low copy number; rop
   3834..3973    +  misc_feature   bom: basis of mobility region from pBR322
   4159..4747    -  rep_origin     ori: high-copy-number ColE1/pMB1/pBR322/pUC origin of replication
   4869..5684    +  CDS            KanR: aminoglycoside phosphotransferase; aph(3')-Ia; confers resistance to kanamycin in bacteria or G418 (Geneticin®) in eukaryotes
   5693..5750    -  promoter       AmpR promoter (fragment): bla
   5803..6231    -  rep_origin     f1 ori (sequence partly withheld): f1 bacteriophage origin of replication; arrow indicates direction of (+) strand synthesis
