[The description below was written by a language model from this plasmid's Addgene catalogue record and pLannotate feature annotations shown in this document.]
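Description:
pEHIShqprtK171S is a bacterial expression plasmid built on the pEHISTEV backbone, a pET-style vector, and carries human quinolinate phosphoribosyltransferase (hQPRTase, gene QPRT) with a K171S point mutation. The plasmid replicates from a ColE1/pBR322-type origin accompanied by the rop gene and the bom region, which fits the low-copy designation in the record. It is selected with kanamycin through an aph(3')-Ia resistance gene. An f1 origin is also present, along with short tetracycline-resistance gene fragments that appear to be pBR322-derived backbone remnants rather than functional markers. The catalogue gives a vector size of 5364 bp, which presumably refers to the empty backbone. The sequenced record is 6,242 nt, roughly the backbone plus the 894 bp insert.

The expression cassette uses a T7 promoter with an adjacent lac operator and the strong T7 gene 10 ribosome binding site. A plasmid-borne lacI gene supplies repressor, so transcription is held off until induction with IPTG in a DE3 host that provides T7 RNA polymerase. The QPRT coding sequence follows an N-terminal 6xHis tag and a TEV protease recognition site, allowing metal-affinity purification and subsequent removal of the tag. It was inserted between an NcoI/BspHI junction, destroyed during cloning, and a retained BamHI site. A further His-tag fragment and a T7 gene 10-derived fragment are annotated downstream of the insert, before the T7 terminator. These look like residual vector sequence, and the record does not indicate that they are fused to the protein. The stated purpose is production of the K171S mutant enzyme, and the associated work concerns the structural and kinetic characterization of human QPRTase, an enzyme of quinolinic acid catabolism.
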