Addgene plasmid #92404: pEHIShqprtK171S
Purpose: hQPRTase harbouring K171S mutation
Depositing lab: Huanting Liu & James Naismith. Depositing organization: University of St. Andrews. Publication: Structural and kinetic characterization of quinolinate phosphoribosyltransferase (hQPRTase) from homo sapiens. Liu H, Woznica K, Catton G, Crawford A, Botting N, Naismith JH. J Mol Biol. 2007 Oct 26;373(3):755-63. Epub 2007 Aug 24. 10.1016/j.jmb.2007.08.043 PubMed 17868694.
Backbone
  Vector backbone: pEHISTEV
  Backbone manufacturer: Liu, H & Naismith, JH, University of St Andrews
  Total vector size (bp): 5364
  Vector type: Bacterial Expression
Growth in bacteria
  Bacterial resistance: Kanamycin, 50 μg/mL
  Growth temperature: 37°C
  Growth strain: DH5alpha
  Growth instructions: Protein expression in (DE3) strains
  Copy number: Low Copy
Gene/Insert
  Gene/Insert name: hQPRTase (alt name: hQPRT)
  Species: H. sapiens (human)
  Insert size (bp): 894
  Mutation: K171S
  Entrez Gene: QPRT (a.k.a. HEL-S-90n, QPRTase)
  Promoter: T7
  Tag / fusion protein: TEV protease cleavable 6xHis (N terminal on backbone)
  Cloning method: Restriction Enzyme; 5′ cloning site NcoI/BspHI (destroyed during cloning); 3′ cloning site BamHI (not destroyed)
  Sequencing primers: 5′ T7 promoter; 3′ T7 terminator
Resource information
  A portion of this plasmid was derived from a plasmid made by: Original
Terms and licenses: Academic/Nonprofit Terms; Industry Terms: Not Available to Industry
How to cite: pEHIShqprtK171S was a gift from Huanting Liu & James Naismith (Addgene plasmid # 92404 ; http://n2t.net/addgene:92404 ; RRID:Addgene_92404)
